>Addgene plasmid #159625 | pHR-Fzd4 subtype NGS Wnt | addgene full sequence | sequence record 313514 | Addgene NGS Result
AAGCGGAAGAGCGCCCAATACGCAAACCGCCTCTCCCCGCGCGTTGGCCGATTCATTAATGCAGCTGTGG
AATGTGTGTCAGTTAGGGTGTGGAAAGTCCCCAGGCTCCCCAGCAGGCAGAAGTATGCAAAGCATGCATC
TCAATTAGTCAGCAACCAGGTGTGGAAAGTCCCCAGGCTCCCCAGCAGGCAGAAGTATGCAAAGCATGCA
TCTCAATTAGTCAGCAACCATAGTCCCGCCCCTAACTCCGCCCATCCCGCCCCTAACTCCGCCCAGTTCC
GCCCATTCTCCGCCCCATGGCTGACTAATTTTTTTTATTTATGCAGAGGCCGAGGCCGCCTCGGCCTCTG
AGCTATTCCAGAAGTAGTGAGGAGGCTTTTTTGGAGGCCTAGGCTTTTGCAAAAAGCTTGGACACAAGAC
AGGCTTGCGAGATATGTTTGAGAATACCACTTTATCCCGCGTCAGGGAGAGGCAGTGCGTAAAAAGACGC
GGACTCATGTGAAATACTGGTTTTTAGTGCGCCAGATCTCTATAATCTCGCGCAACCTATTTTCCCCTCG
AACACTTTTTAAGCCGTAGATAAACAGGCTGGGACACTTCACATGAGCGAAAAATACATCGTCACCTGGG
ACATGTTGCAGATCCATGCACGTAAACTCGCAAGCCGACTGATGCCTTCTGAACAATGGAAAGGCATTAT
TGCCGTAAGCCGTGGCGGTCTGTACCGGGTGCGTTACTGGCGCGTGAACTGGGTATTCGTCATGTCGATA
CCGTTTGTATTTCCAGCTACGATCACGACAACCAGCGCGAGCTTAAAGTGCTGAAACGCGCAGAAGGCGA
TGGCGAAGGCTTCATCGTTATTGATGACCTGGTGGATACCGGTGGTACTGCGGTTGCGATTCGTGAAATG
TATCCAAAAGCGCACTTTGTCACCATCTTCGCAAAACCGGCTGGTCGTCCGCTGGTTGATGACTATGTTG
TTGATATCCCGCAAGATACCTGGATTGAACAGCCGTGGGATATGGGCGTCGTATTCGTCCCGCCAATCTC
CGGTCGCTAATCTTTTCAACGCCTGGCACTGCCGGGCGTTGTTCTTTTTAACTTCAGGCGGGTTACAATA
GTTTCCAGTAAGTATTCTGGAGGCTGCATCCATGACACAGGCAAACCTGAGCGAAACCCTGTTCAAACCC
CGCTTTAAACATCCTGAAACCTCGACGCTAGTCCGCCGCTTTAATCACGGCGCACAACCGCCTGTGCAGT
CGGCCCTTGATGGTAAAACCATCCCTCACTGGTATCGCATGATTAACCGTCTGATGTGGATCTGGCGCGG
CATTGACCCACGCGAAATCCTCGACGTCCAGGCACGTATTGTGATGAGCGATGCCGAACGTACCGACGAT
GATTTATACGATACGGTGATTGGCTACCGTGGCGGCAACTGGATTTATGAGTGGGCCCCGGATCTTTGTG
AAGGAACCTTACTTCTGTGGTGTGACATAATTGGACAAACTACCTACAGAGATTTAAAGCTCTAAGGTAA
ATATAAAATTTTTAAGTGTATAATGTGTTAAACTACTGATTCTAATTGTTTGTGTATTTTAGATTCCAAC
CTATGGAACTGATGAATGGGAGCAGTGGTGGAATGCCTTTAATGAGGAAAACCTGTTTTGCTCAGAAGAA
ATGCCATCTAGTGATGATGAGGCTACTGCTGACTCTCAACATTCTACTCCTCCAAAAAAGAAGAGAAAGG
TAGAAGACCCCAAGGACTTTCCTTCAGAATTGCTAAGTTTTTTGAGTCATGCTGTGTTTAGTAATAGAAC
TCTTGCTTGCTTTGCTATTTACACCACAAAGGAAAAAGCTGCACTGCTATACAAGAAAATTATGGAAAAA
TATTCTGTAACCTTTATAAGTAGGCATAACAGTTATAATCATAACATACTGTTTTTTCTTACTCCACACA
GGCATAGAGTGTCTGCTATTAATAACTATGCTCAAAAATTGTGTACCTTTAGCTTTTTAATTTGTAAAGG
GGTTAATAAGGAATATTTGATGTATAGTGCCTTGACTAGAGATCATAATCAGCCATACCACATTTGTAGA
GGTTTTACTTGCTTTAAAAAACCTCCCACACCTCCCCCTGAACCTGAAACATAAAATGAATGCAATTGTT
GTTGTTAACTTGTTTATTGCAGCTTATAATGGTTACAAATAAAGCAATAGCATCACAAATTTCACAAATA
AAGCATTTTTTTCACTGCATTCTAGTTGTGGTTTGTCCAAACTCATCAATGTATCTTATCATGTCTGGAT
CAACTGGATAACTCAAGCTAACCAAAATCATCCCAAACTTCCCACCCCATACCCTATTACCACTGCCAAT
TACCTGTGGTTTCATTTACTCTAAACCTGTGATTCCTCTGAATTATTTTCATTTTAAAGAAATTGTATTT
GTTAAATATGTACTACAAACTTAGTAGTTGGAAGGGCTAATTCACTCCCAAAGAAGACAAGATATCCTTG
ATCTGTGGATCTACCACACACAAGGCTACTTCCCTGATTAGCAGAACTACACACCAGGGCCAGGGGTCAG
ATATCCACTGACCTTTGGATGGTGCTACAAGCTAGTACCAGTTGAGCCAGATAAGGTAGAAGAGGCCAAT
AAAGGAGAGAACACCAGCTTGTTACACCCTGTGAGCCTGCATGGGATGGATGACCCGGAGAGAGAAGTGT
TAGAGTGGAGGTTTGACAGCCGCCTAGCATTTCATCACGTGGCCCGAGAGCTGCATCCGGAGTACTTCAA
GAACTGCTGATATCGAGCTTGCTACAAGGGACTTTCCGCTGGGGACTTTCCAGGGAGGCGTGGCCTGGGC
GGGACTGGGGAGTGGCGAGCCCTCAGATCCTGCATATAAGCAGCTGCTTTTTGCCTGTACTGGGTCTCTC
TGGTTAGACCAGATCTGAGCCTGGGAGCTCTCTGGCTAACTAGGGAACCCACTGCTTAAGCCTCAATAAA
GCTTGCCTTGAGTGCTTCAAGTAGTGTGTGCCCGTCTGTTGTGTGACTCTGGTAACTAGAGATCCCTCAG
ACCCTTTTAGTCAGTGTGGAAAATCTCTAGCAGTGGCGCCCGAACAGGGACTTGAAAGCGAAAGGGAAAC
CAGAGGAGCTCTCTCGACGCAGGACTCGGCTTGCTGAAGCGCGCACGGCAAGAGGCGAGGGGCGGCGACT
GGTGAGTACGCCAAAAATTTTGACTAGCGGAGGCTAGAAGGAGAGAGATGGGTGCGAGAGCGTCAGTATT
AAGCGGGGGAGAATTAGATCGCGATGGGAAAAAATTCGGTTAAGGCCAGGGGGAAAGAAAAAATATAAAT
TAAAACATATAGTATGGGCAAGCAGGGAGCTAGAACGATTCGCAGTTAATCCTGGCCTGTTAGAAACATC
AGAAGGCTGTAGACAAATACTGGGACAGCTACAACCATCCCTTCAGACAGGATCAGAAGAACTTAGATCA
TTATATAATACAGTAGCAACCCTCTATTGTGTGCATCAAAGGATAGAGATAAAAGACACCAAGGAAGCTT
TAGACAAGATAGAGGAAGAGCAAAACAAAAGTAAGACCACCGCACAGCAAGCGGCCGGCCGCTGATCTTC
AGACCTGGAGGAGGAGATATGAGGGACAATTGGAGAAGTGAATTATATAAATATAAAGTAGTAAAAATTG
AACCATTAGGAGTAGCACCCACCAAGGCAAAGAGAAGAGTGGTGCAGAGAGAAAAAAGAGCAGTGGGAAT
AGGAGCTTTGTTCCTTGGGTTCTTGGGAGCAGCAGGAAGCACTATGGGCGCAGCGTCAATGACGCTGACG
GTACAGGCCAGACAATTATTGTCTGGTATAGTGCAGCAGCAGAACAATTTGCTGAGGGCTATTGAGGCGC
AACAGCATCTGTTGCAACTCACAGTCTGGGGCATCAAGCAGCTCCAGGCAAGAATCCTGGCTGTGGAAAG
ATACCTAAAGGATCAACAGCTCCTGGGGATTTGGGGTTGCTCTGGAAAACTCATTTGCACCACTGCTGTG
CCTTGGAATGCTAGTTGGAGTAATAAATCTCTGGAACAGATTTGGAATCACACGACCTGGATGGAGTGGG
ACAGAGAAATTAACAATTACACAAGCTTAATACACTCCTTAATTGAAGAATCGCAAAACCAGCAAGAAAA
GAATGAACAAGAATTATTGGAATTAGATAAATGGGCAAGTTTGTGGAATTGGTTTAACATAACAAATTGG
CTGTGGTATATAAAATTATTCATAATGATAGTAGGAGGCTTGGTAGGTTTAAGAATAGTTTTTGCTGTAC
TTTCTATAGTGAATAGAGTTAGGCAGGGATATTCACCATTATCGTTTCAGACCCACCTCCCAACCCCGAG
GGGACCCGACAGGCCCGAAGGAATAGAAGAAGAAGGTGGAGAGAGAGACAGAGACAGATCCATTCGATTA
GTGAACGGATCTCGACGGTATCGCCAAATGGCAGTATTCATCCACAATTTTAAAAGAAAAGGGGGGATTG
GGGGGTACAGTGCAGGGGAAAGAATAGTAGACATAATAGCAACAGACATACAAACTAAAGAATTACAAAA
ACAAATTACAAAAATTCAAAATTTTCGGGTTTATTACAGGGACAGCAGAGATCCAGTTTGGATCGATAAG
CTTGATATCGAATTCCTGCAGCCCCGATAAAATAAAAGATTTTATTTAGTCTCCAGAAAAAGGGGGGAAT
GAAAGACCCCACCTGTAGGTTTGGCAAGCTAGCTGCAGTAACGCCATTTTGCAAGGCATGGAAAAATACC
AAACCAAGAATAGAGAAGTTCAGATCAAGGGCGGGTACATGAAAATAGCTAACGTTGGGCCAAACAGGAT
ATCTGCGGTGAGCAGTTTCGGCCCCGGCCCGGGGCCAAGAACAGATGGTCACCGCAGTTTCGGCCCCGGC
CCGAGGCCAAGAACAGATGGTCCCCAGATATGGCCCAACCCTCAGCAGTTTCTTAAGACCCATCAGATGT
TTCCAGGCTCCCCCAAGGACCTGAAATGACCCTGCGCCTTATTTGAATTAACCAATCAGCCTGCTTCTCG
CTTCTGTTCGCGCGCTTCTGCTTCCCGAGCTCTATAAAAGAGCTCACAACCCCTCACTCGGCGCGCCAGT
CCTCCGACAGACTGAGTCGCCCGGGGGGGATCTGGAGCTCTCGAGAATTCTCACGCGTGCCACCATGAAG
ACGATCATCGCCCTGAGCTACATCTTCTGCCTGGTGTTCGCCAAAATGTATCACACTAAGGGACAGGAAG
GCAGCGTGTGCCTGAGGTCCTCTGACTGTGCATCTGGCCTGTGCTGCGCCAGACACTTTTGGTCCAAAAT
CTGCAAGCCGGTTCTGAAAGAGGGCCAGGTGTGCACAAAGCATCGACGAAAGGGCAGCCATGGACTCGAG
ATCTTTCAGAGGTGCTACTGCGGGGAGGGTCTGTCTTGCAGAATCCAGAAAGATCATCATCAGGCCTCCA
ACTCCTCCCGCCTGCACACCTGCCAGCGACATGGAAGCGGTTCCGGAGGTTCTGGCTCCGGATCTGAACT
GGGTAAACGTCTGATCCGTGCAGCACTTGACGGTAACAAAGACCGTGTTAAAGACCTCATTGAAAATGGT
GCTGACGTTAACGCGTCCCTGATGTCTGGGACGACTCCGTTATATGCTGCCGCCATGAACGGCCACAAAG
AGGTTGTGAAGTTACTGATCTCCAAGGGCGCAGATGTGAATGCTCAGTCCGTTGCGGGTTCTACACCTCT
GGTTGCGGCGGCGAATTTCGGACATAACGAAGTGGTAAAACTGCTGATAAGTAAAGGAGCAGACGTCAAT
GCTGTGACTGCGTTTGGAGTGACCCCCCTACATGCTGCTGCTGCTGATGGGCACAAGGAAGTAGTGAAGT
TGCTTATTTCTAAGGGGGCCGACGTAAATGCGAAAGCTGGTCGTGGCATGACTCCACTCCATATTGCAGC
ATTCCGCGGTCATAAGGAAGTCGTTAAACTATTAATCAGCAAAGGTGCGGATTTGAACACCTCTGCCAAA
GACGGTGCAACCCCGCTTGACATGGCGCGTGAATCTGGCAATGAGGAGGTTGTCAAGCTCTTGGAAAAGC
AACTCGAGCACCACCACCACCACCACTGAGCGGCCGCGACTCTAGAGTCGACCTGCAGGCATGCAAGCTT
GATATCAAGCTTATCGATAATCAACCTCTGGATTACAAAATTTGTGAAAGATTGACTGGTATTCTTAACT
ATGTTGCTCCTTTTACGCTATGTGGATACGCTGCTTTAATGCCTTTGTATCATGCTATTGCTTCCCGTAT
GGCTTTCATTTTCTCCTCCTTGTATAAATCCTGGTTGCTGTCTCTTTATGAGGAGTTGTGGCCCGTTGTC
AGGCAACGTGGCGTGGTGTGCACTGTGTTTGCTGACGCAACCCCCACTGGTTGGGGCATTGCCACCACCT
GTCAGCTCCTTTCCGGGACTTTCGCTTTCCCCCTCCCTATTGCCACGGCGGAACTCATCGCCGCCTGCCT
TGCCCGCTGCTGGACAGGGGCTCGGCTGTTGGGCACTGACAATTCCGTGGTGTTGTCGGGGAAATCATCG
TCCTTTCCTTGGCTGCTCGCCTGTGTTGCCACCTGGATTCTGCGCGGGACGTCCTTCTGCTACGTCCCTT
CGGCCCTCAATCCAGCGGACCTTCCTTCCCGCGGCCTGCTGCCGGCTCTGCGGCCTCTTCCGCGTCTTCG
CCTTCGCCCTCAGACGAGTCGGATCTCCCTTTGGGCCGCCTCCCCGCATCGATACCGTCGACCTCGAGGG
AATTAATTCGAGCTCGGTACCTTTAAGACCAATGACTTACAAGGCAGCTGTAGATCTTAGCCACTTTTTA
AAAGAAAAGGGGGGACTGGAAGGGCTAATTCACTCCCAACGAAGACAAGATCTGCTTTTTGCTTGTACTG
GGTCTCTCTGGTTAGACCAGATCTGAGCCTGGGAGCTCTCTGGCTAACTAGGGAACCCACTGCTTAAGCC
TCAATAAAGCTTGCCTTGAGTGCTTCAAGTAGTGTGTGCCCGTCTGTTGTGTGACTCTGGTAACTAGAGA
TCCCTCAGACCCTTTTAGTCAGTGTGGAAAATCTCTAGCAGCATCTAGAATTAATTCCGTGTATTCTATA
GTGTCACCTAAATCGTATGTGTATGATACATAAGGTTATGTATTAATTGTAGCCGCGTTCTAACGACAAT
ATGTACAAGCCTAATTGTGTAGCATCTGGCTTACTGAAGCAGACCCTATCATCTCTCTCGTAAACTGCCG
TCAGAGTCGGTTTGGTTGGACGAACCTTCTGAGTTTCTGGTAACGCCGTCCCGCACCCGGAAATGGTCAG
CGAACCAATCAGCAGGGTCATCGCTAGCCAGATCCTCTACGCCGGACGCATCGTGGCCGGCATCACCGGC
GCCACAGGTGCGGTTGCTGGCGCCTATATCGCCGACATCACCGATGGGGAAGATCGGGCTCGCCACTTCG
GGCTCATGAGCGCTTGTTTCGGCGTGGGTATGGTGGCAGGCCCCGTGGCCGGGGGACTGTTGGGCGCCAT
CTCCTTGCATGCACCATTCCTTGCGGCGGCGGTGCTCAACGGCCTCAACCTACTACTGGGCTGCTTCCTA
ATGCAGGAGTCGCATAAGGGAGAGCGTCGAATGGTGCACTCTCAGTACAATCTGCTCTGATGCCGCATAG
TTAAGCCAGCCCCGACACCCGCCAACACCCGCTGACGCGCCCTGACGGGCTTGTCTGCTCCCGGCATCCG
CTTACAGACAAGCTGTGACCGTCTCCGGGAGCTGCATGTGTCAGAGGTTTTCACCGTCATCACCGAAACG
CGCGAGACGAAAGGGCCTCGTGATACGCCTATTTTTATAGGTTAATGTCATGATAATAATGGTTTCTTAG
ACGTCAGGTGGCACTTTTCGGGGAAATGTGCGCGGAACCCCTATTTGTTTATTTTTCTAAATACATTCAA
ATATGTATCCGCTCATGAGACAATAACCCTGATAAATGCTTCAATAATATTGAAAAAGGAAGAGTATGAG
TATTCAACATTTCCGTGTCGCCCTTATTCCCTTTTTTGCGGCATTTTGCCTTCCTGTTTTTGCTCACCCA
GAAACGCTGGTGAAAGTAAAAGATGCTGAAGATCAGTTGGGTGCACGAGTGGGTTACATCGAACTGGATC
TCAACAGCGGTAAGATCCTTGAGAGTTTTCGCCCCGAAGAACGTTTTCCAATGATGAGCACTTTTAAAGT
TCTGCTATGTGGCGCGGTATTATCCCGTATTGACGCCGGGCAAGAGCAACTCGGTCGCCGCATACACTAT
TCTCAGAATGACTTGGTTGAGTACTCACCAGTCACAGAAAAGCATCTTACGGATGGCATGACAGTAAGAG
AATTATGCAGTGCTGCCATAACCATGAGTGATAACACTGCGGCCAACTTACTTCTGACAACGATCGGAGG
ACCGAAGGAGCTAACCGCTTTTTTGCACAACATGGGGGATCATGTAACTCGCCTTGATCGTTGGGAACCG
GAGCTGAATGAAGCCATACCAAACGACGAGCGTGACACCACGATGCCTGTAGCAATGGCAACAACGTTGC
GCAAACTATTAACTGGCGAACTACTTACTCTAGCTTCCCGGCAACAATTAATAGACTGGATGGAGGCGGA
TAAAGTTGCAGGACCACTTCTGCGCTCGGCCCTTCCGGCTGGCTGGTTTATTGCTGATAAATCTGGAGCC
GGTGAGCGTGGGTCTCGCGGTATCATTGCAGCACTGGGGCCAGATGGTAAGCCCTCCCGTATCGTAGTTA
TCTACACGACGGGGAGTCAGGCAACTATGGATGAACGAAATAGACAGATCGCTGAGATAGGTGCCTCACT
GATTAAGCATTGGTAACTGTCAGACCAAGTTTACTCATATATACTTTAGATTGATTTAAAACTTCATTTT
TAATTTAAAAGGATCTAGGTGAAGATCCTTTTTGATAATCTCATGACCAAAATCCCTTAACGTGAGTTTT
CGTTCCACTGAGCGTCAGACCCCGTAGAAAAGATCAAAGGATCTTCTTGAGATCCTTTTTTTCTGCGCGT
AATCTGCTGCTTGCAAACAAAAAAACCACCGCTACCAGCGGTGGTTTGTTTGCCGGATCAAGAGCTACCA
ACTCTTTTTCCGAAGGTAACTGGCTTCAGCAGAGCGCAGATACCAAATACTGTTCTTCTAGTGTAGCCGT
AGTTAGGCCACCACTTCAAGAACTCTGTAGCACCGCCTACATACCTCGCTCTGCTAATCCTGTTACCAGT
GGCTGCTGCCAGTGGCGATAAGTCGTGTCTTACCGGGTTGGACTCAAGACGATAGTTACCGGATAAGGCG
CAGCGGTCGGGCTGAACGGGGGGTTCGTGCACACAGCCCAGCTTGGAGCGAACGACCTACACCGAACTGA
GATACCTACAGCGTGAGCTATGAGAAAGCGCCACGCTTCCCGAAGGGAGAAAGGCGGACAGGTATCCGGT
AAGCGGCAGGGTCGGAACAGGAGAGCGCACGAGGGAGCTTCCAGGGGGAAACGCCTGGTATCTTTATAGT
CCTGTCGGGTTTCGCCACCTCTGACTTGAGCGTCGATTTTTGTGATGCTCGTCAGGGGGGCGGAGCCTAT
GGAAAAACGCCAGCAACGCGGCCTTTTTACGGTTCCTGGCCTTTTGCTGGCCTTTTGCTCACATGTTCTT
TCCTGCGTTATCCCCTGATTCTGTGGATAACCGTATTACCGCCTTTGAGTGAGCTGATACCGCTCGCCGC
AGCCGAACGACCGAGCGCAGCGAGTCAGTGAGCGAGG
Features (pLannotate 1.2.2; 34 found; start..end, strand, type, name):
     11..67      +  CDS            lacI (fragment): lac repressor; lacI; The lac repressor binds to the lac operator to inhibit transcription in E. coli. This inhibition can be relieved by adding lactose or isopropyl-β-D-thiogalactopyranoside (IPTG).
     74..403     +  promoter       SV40 promoter: SV40 enhancer and early promoter
    603..722     +  CDS            gpt (fragment): XGPT_ECOLI - Also known as gpp, gxu. Experimental evidence at protein level: Swiss-Prot protein existence level 1. Purine salvage pathway enzyme that catalyzes the transfer of the ribosyl-5-phosphate group from 5-phospho-alpha-D-ribose 1- diphosphate (PRPP) to the N9 position of the 6-oxopurines guanine and xanthine to form the corresponding ribonucleotides GMP (guanosine 5'- monophosphate) and XMP (xanthosine 5'-monophosphate), with the release of PPi. To a lesser extent, also acts on hypoxanthine (PubMed:9100006, PubMed:3886014). Does not ribophosphorylate adenine (PubMed:3886014). From Esch
    722..1057    +  CDS            gpt (fragment): XGPT_ECOLI - Also known as gpp, gxu. Experimental evidence at protein level: Swiss-Prot protein existence level 1. Purine salvage pathway enzyme that catalyzes the transfer of the ribosyl-5-phosphate group from 5-phospho-alpha-D-ribose 1- diphosphate (PRPP) to the N9 position of the 6-oxopurines guanine and xanthine to form the corresponding ribonucleotides GMP (guanosine 5'- monophosphate) and XMP (xanthosine 5'-monophosphate), with the release of PPi. To a lesser extent, also acts on hypoxanthine (PubMed:9100006, PubMed:3886014). Does not ribophosphorylate adenine (PubMed:3886014). From Esch
   1152..1457    +  CDS            frsA (fragment): FRSA_ECOLI - Also known as yafA. Experimental evidence at protein level: Swiss-Prot protein existence level 1. Catalyzes the hydrolysis of esters (PubMed:15808744). Displays esterase activity toward pNP-butyrate (PubMed:15808744). May stimulate mixed-acid fermentation by acting as a fermentation/respiration switch that down-regulates respiration and up- regulates fermentation rates (PubMed:15169777). From Escherichia coli (strain K12).
   1461..1535    +  CDS            small t antigen (fragment): SV40 (simian virus 40) small t antigen
   1537..1602    +  intron         small t intron: SV40 (simian virus 40) small t antigen intron
   1732..1752    +  CDS            SV40 NLS: nuclear localization signal of SV40 (simian virus 40) large T antigen
   2071..2154    +  CDS            large T antigen (fragment): large T antigen from SV40 (simian virus 40)
   2177..2311    +  polyA_signal   SV40 poly(A) signal: SV40 polyadenylation signal
   2478..2807    +  CDS            nef (fragment): NEF_HV1BR - Experimental evidence at protein level: Swiss-Prot protein existence level 1. Extracellular Nef protein targets CD4(+) T-lymphocytes for apoptosis by interacting with CXCR4 surface receptors (PubMed:14990729). From Human immunodeficiency virus type 1 group M subtype B (isolate BRU/LAI) (HIV-1).
   2855..3112    +  LTR            5' LTR (truncated): truncated 5' long terminal repeat (LTR) from HIV-1
   3159..3284    +  misc_feature   HIV-1 Ψ: packaging signal of human immunodeficiency virus type 1
   3268..3606    +  CDS            HIV-1 gag (fragment): gag protein from human immunodeficiency virus 1; gag
   3781..4014    +  misc_feature   RRE: The Rev response element (RRE) of HIV-1 allows for Rev-dependent mRNA export from the nucleus to the cytoplasm.
   4391..4491    +  CDS            Rev (fragment): human immunodeficiency virus 1 (HIV-1) Rev protein; rev; enhances nuclear export of unspliced and incompletely spliced viral mRNAs
   4528..4645    +  misc_feature   cPPT/CTS: central polypurine tract and central termination sequence of HIV-1
   4682..4714    -  misc_feature   MCS (fragment): pBluescript multiple cloning site
   4798..5205    +  promoter       SFFV promoter: spleen focus-forming virus long terminal repeat (LTR) promoter
   5290..5562    +  CDS            DKK1 (fragment): DKK1_HUMAN - Experimental evidence at protein level: Swiss-Prot protein existence level 1. Antagonizes canonical Wnt signaling by inhibiting LRP5/6 interaction with Wnt and by forming a ternary complex with the transmembrane protein KREMEN that promotes internalization of LRP5/6 (PubMed:22000856). DKKs play an important role in vertebrate development, where they locally inhibit Wnt regulated processes such as antero-posterior axial patterning, limb development, somitogenesis and eye formation. In the adult, Dkks are implicated in bone formation and bone disease, cancer and Alzheimer disease (P
   6169..6186    +  CDS            9xHis (fragment): 9xHis affinity tag
   6200..6230    +  misc_feature   MCS (fragment): pUC18/19 multiple cloning site
   6231..6249    +  misc_feature   MCS (fragment): pBluescript multiple cloning site
   6249..6837    +  misc_feature   WPRE: woodchuck hepatitis virus posttranscriptional regulatory element
   6838..6860    +  misc_feature   MCS (fragment): pBluescript multiple cloning site
   6877..6945    +  CDS            nef (fragment): NEF_HV1Z2 - Experimental evidence at protein level: Swiss-Prot protein existence level 1. Extracellular Nef protein targets CD4(+) T-lymphocytes for apoptosis by interacting with CXCR4 surface receptors. From Human immunodeficiency virus type 1 group M subtype D (isolate Z2/CDC-Z34) (HIV-1).
   6947..7180    +  LTR            3' LTR (ΔU3): self-inactivating 3' long terminal repeat (LTR) from HIV-1
   7205..7223    -  promoter       SP6 promoter: promoter for bacteriophage SP6 RNA polymerase
   7451..7730    +  CDS            TcR (fragment): tetracycline efflux protein; tet; confers resistance to tetracycline
   7731..7779    -  misc_feature   bom (fragment): basis of mobility region from pBR322
   7881..7916    -  CDS            rop (fragment): Rop protein, which maintains plasmids at low copy number; rop
   8011..8115    +  promoter       AmpR promoter: bla
   8116..8976    +  CDS            AmpR: β-lactamase; bla; confers resistance to ampicillin, carbenicillin, and related antibiotics
   9147..9735    +  rep_origin     ori: high-copy-number ColE1/pMB1/pBR322/pUC origin of replication
