[The description below was written by a language model from this plasmid's Addgene catalogue record and pLannotate feature annotations shown in this document.]
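Description:
pHR-Fzd4 subtype NGS Wnt is a lentiviral transfer plasmid of about 9.9 kb, built on the pHR backbone, for expressing a synthetic Frizzled-4-selective "next-generation surrogate" Wnt in mammalian cells. It is propagated in E. coli through a high-copy ColE1/pUC-type origin and selected with ampicillin via the β-lactamase gene. The recombination-deficient growth strain listed in the record is a typical choice for plasmids carrying repeated LTRs. Outside the viral region, the feature table shows leftovers of older vector ancestry: an SV40 promoter upstream of E. coli gpt fragments, SV40 small t intron and poly(A) sequences, and partial lacI, TcR, bom and rop segments. None of these is described in the record as having a role in the construct.

The viral cassette runs from a truncated HIV-1 5' LTR through the Ψ packaging signal with adjoining gag sequence, the Rev response element and the cPPT/CTS. It ends in a ΔU3 self-inactivating 3' LTR, so the integrated provirus lacks LTR promoter activity. Expression of the insert is driven by an internal SFFV promoter and boosted by a downstream WPRE. The 945 bp synthetic insert was introduced by Gibson cloning. Its annotated parts are a fragment matching human DKK1 near the start of the coding region and a His tag at the 3' end for affinity purification or detection. The stretch between them is not annotated. DKK1 is known to bind LRP5/6, so this fragment presumably supplies the co-receptor-binding arm, and the unannotated stretch presumably holds the Fzd4-specific binder, though the record does not describe this module. The construct can be used for transfection or for virus production with separately supplied packaging functions. The associated work applies such surrogates to organoid culture and to dissecting Frizzled subtype function.
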