Addgene plasmid #159625: pHR-Fzd4 subtype NGS Wnt
Purpose: Express Fzd4 subtype NGS Wnt in mammalian cells
Depositing lab: Chris Garcia. Depositing organization: Stanford University. Publication: Next-Generation Surrogate Wnts Support Organoid Growth and Deconvolute Frizzled Pleiotropy In Vivo. Miao Y, Ha A, de Lau W, Yuki K, Santos AJM, You C, Geurts MH, Puschhof J, Pleguezuelos-Manzano C, Peng WC, Senlice R, Piani C, Buikema JW, Gbenedio OM, Vallon M, Yuan J, de Haan S, Hemrika W, Rosch K, Dang LT, Baker D, Ott M, Depeille P, Wu SM, Drost J, Nusse R, Roose JP, Piehler J, Boj SF, Janda CY, Clevers H, Kuo CJ, Garcia KC. Cell Stem Cell. 2020 Aug 14. pii: S1934-5909(20)30358-1. doi: 10.1016/j.stem.2020.07.020. PubMed 32818433.
Backbone
  Vector backbone: pHR vector
  Vector type: Mammalian Expression, Lentiviral
Growth in bacteria
  Bacterial resistance: Ampicillin, 100 μg/mL
  Growth temperature: 37°C
  Growth strain: NEB Stable
  Copy number: High Copy
Gene/Insert
  Gene/Insert name: Fzd4 subtype NGS Wnt
  Species: Synthetic
  Insert size (bp): 945
  Tag / fusion protein: His tag
  Cloning method: Gibson Cloning
  Sequencing primers: 5′ agctcacaacccctcactc; 3′ ttcacaaattttgtaatc
Terms and licenses: Academic/Nonprofit Terms; Industry Terms: Not Available to Industry
How to cite: pHR-Fzd4 subtype NGS Wnt was a gift from Chris Garcia (Addgene plasmid # 159625 ; http://n2t.net/addgene:159625 ; RRID:Addgene_159625)
