>Addgene plasmid #159625 | pHR-Fzd4 subtype NGS Wnt | depositor partial sequence | sequence record 308634 | pHR-Fzd4 subtype NGS Wnt sequence 945 bps
ATGAAGACGATCATCGCCCTGAGCTACATCTTCTGCCTGGTGTTCGCCAAAATGTATCACACTAAGGGAC
AGGAAGGCAGCGTGTGCCTGAGGTCCTCTGACTGTGCATCTGGCCTGTGCTGCGCCAGACACTTTTGGTC
CAAAATCTGCAAGCCGGTTCTGAAAGAGGGCCAGGTGTGCACAAAGCATCGACGAAAGGGCAGCCATGGA
CTCGAGATCTTTCAGAGGTGCTACTGCGGGGAGGGTCTGTCTTGCAGAATCCAGAAAGATCATCATCAGG
CCTCCAACTCCTCCCGCCTGCACACCTGCCAGCGACATGGAAGCGGTTCCGGAGGTTCTGGCTCCGGATC
TGAACTGGGTAAACGTCTGATCCGTGCAGCACTTGACGGTAACAAAGACCGTGTTAAAGACCTCATTGAA
AATGGTGCTGACGTTAACGCGTCCCTGATGTCTGGGACGACTCCGTTATATGCTGCCGCCATGAACGGCC
ACAAAGAGGTTGTGAAGTTACTGATCTCCAAGGGCGCAGATGTGAATGCTCAGTCCGTTGCGGGTTCTAC
ACCTCTGGTTGCGGCGGCGAATTTCGGACATAACGAAGTGGTAAAACTGCTGATAAGTAAAGGAGCAGAC
GTCAATGCTGTGACTGCGTTTGGAGTGACCCCCCTACATGCTGCTGCTGCTGATGGGCACAAGGAAGTAG
TGAAGTTGCTTATTTCTAAGGGGGCCGACGTAAATGCGAAAGCTGGTCGTGGCATGACTCCACTCCATAT
TGCAGCATTCCGCGGTCATAAGGAAGTCGTTAAACTATTAATCAGCAAAGGTGCGGATTTGAACACCTCT
GCCAAAGACGGTGCAACCCCGCTTGACATGGCGCGTGAATCTGGCAATGAGGAGGTTGTCAAGCTCTTGG
AAAAGCAACTCGAGCACCACCACCACCACCACTGA
